Addgene plasmid #195518: pAAV-Syn-Ace-mNeon2
Purpose: Green fluorescent, negative response-polarity voltage indicator under the control of synapsin promoter
Depositing lab: Vincent Pieribone. Depositing organization: John B. Pierce Laboratory. Publication: Dual-polarity voltage imaging of the concurrent dynamics of multiple neuron types. Kannan M, Vasan G, Haziza S, Huang C, Chrapkiewicz R, Luo J, Cardin JA, Schnitzer MJ, Pieribone VA. Science. 2022 Nov 4;378(6619):eabm8797. doi: 10.1126/science.abm8797. Epub 2022 Nov 4. PubMed 36378956.
Backbone
  Vector backbone: pAAV-Synapsin
  Vector type: Mammalian Expression, AAV
Growth in bacteria
  Bacterial resistance: Ampicillin, 100 μg/mL
  Growth temperature: 37°C
  Growth strain: NEB Stable
  Copy number: Low Copy
Gene/Insert
  Gene/Insert name: Ace-mNeon2
  Species: Synthetic
  Mutation: Ace-mNeon 81S; SY linker
  Promoter: Synapsin
  Cloning method: Restriction Enzyme; 5′ cloning site BamHI (unknown if destroyed); 3′ cloning site EcoRI (unknown if destroyed)
  Sequencing primers: 5′ AGTCGTGTCGTGCCTGAGAG; 3′ GGCCACAACTCCTCATAAAGAGACAG
Terms and licenses: Academic/Nonprofit Terms; Industry Terms: Not Available to Industry
How to cite: pAAV-Syn-Ace-mNeon2 was a gift from Vincent Pieribone (Addgene plasmid # 195518 ; http://n2t.net/addgene:195518 ; RRID:Addgene_195518)
