[The description below was written by a language model from this plasmid's Addgene catalogue record and pLannotate feature annotations shown in this document.]
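Description:
pAAV-Syn-Ace-mNeon2 is an adeno-associated virus transfer plasmid (about 6 kb) built on a pAAV-Synapsin backbone for neuron-targeted expression of a genetically encoded voltage indicator in mammalian cells. It is propagated in bacteria through a ColE1/pUC-type origin with ampicillin selection (AmpR with its own bla promoter) and also carries an f1 phage origin. The catalogue lists it as low copy and grown in a recombination-deficient strain, as is usual for plasmids with repeat-rich ITRs. The expression cassette is flanked by AAV2 inverted terminal repeats, which direct replication and packaging of the intervening DNA into AAV particles. The 3′ ITR is annotated in full, whereas the 5′ ITR is detected only as two short fragments in this sequencing result.

Between the ITRs, the human synapsin I promoter restricts expression to neurons and drives the synthetic Ace-mNeon2 insert, cloned between BamHI and EcoRI sites. The record describes it as a green fluorescent indicator with negative response polarity, derived from Ace-mNeon by an 81S mutation and an SY linker. The feature table annotates only the mNeonGreen reporter portion. The roughly 700 nt between the promoter and mNeonGreen is unannotated and presumably encodes the voltage-sensing Ace domain, though the table does not confirm this. A short fragment of the potassium channel KCNJ2 (Kir2.1) follows mNeonGreen directly; such fragments are commonly used as membrane trafficking or ER export signals. A WPRE element enhances transcript stability and expression, and the human growth hormone polyadenylation signal terminates the transcript. The construct is intended for producing AAV, or for direct transfection, for optical recording of membrane voltage dynamics in neurons.
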