Features (pLannotate 1.2.2; 16 found; start..end, strand, type, name):
     12..39      +  repeat_region  AAV2 ITR (fragment): inverted terminal repeat of adeno-associated virus serotype 2 inverted
     68..95      +  repeat_region  AAV2 ITR (fragment): inverted terminal repeat of adeno-associated virus serotype 2 inverted
    175..622     +  promoter       hSyn promoter: human synapsin I promoter; confers neuron-specific expression (Kügler et al., 2003)
   1329..2003    +  CDS            mNeonGreen: mNeonGreen is a basic (constitutively fluorescent) green/yellow fluorescent protein published in 2013, derived from Branchiostoma lanceolatum. It is reported to be a very rapidly-maturing monomer with moderate acid sensitivity.
   2004..2063    +  CDS            KCNJ2 (fragment): KCNJ2_HUMAN - Also known as IRK1. Experimental evidence at protein level: Swiss-Prot protein existence level 1. Probably participates in establishing action potential waveform and excitability of neuronal and muscle tissues. Inward rectifier potassium channels are characterized by a greater tendency to allow potassium to flow into the cell rather than out of it. Their voltage dependence is regulated by the concentration of extracellular potassium; as external potassium is raised, the voltage range of the channel opening shifts to more positive voltages. The inward rectification is mainly due t
   2088..2112    +  misc_feature   MCS (fragment): pBluescript multiple cloning site
   2112..2700    +  misc_feature   WPRE: woodchuck hepatitis virus posttranscriptional regulatory element
   2732..3208    +  polyA_signal   hGH poly(A) signal: human growth hormone polyadenylation signal
   3248..3388    +  repeat_region  AAV2 ITR: inverted terminal repeat of adeno-associated virus serotype 2 inverted
   3393..3444    -  misc_feature   bom (fragment): basis of mobility region from pBR322
   3463..3918    +  rep_origin     f1 ori (sequence partly withheld): f1 bacteriophage origin of replication; arrow indicates direction of (+) strand synthesis
   3919..3968    -  misc_feature   bom (fragment): basis of mobility region from pBR322
   4070..4105    -  CDS            rop (fragment): Rop protein, which maintains plasmids at low copy number; rop
   4200..4304    +  promoter       AmpR promoter: bla
   4305..5165    +  CDS            AmpR: β-lactamase; bla; confers resistance to ampicillin, carbenicillin, and related antibiotics
   5336..5924    +  rep_origin     ori: high-copy-number ColE1/pMB1/pBR322/pUC origin of replication
>Addgene plasmid #195518 | pAAV-Syn-Ace-mNeon2 | addgene full sequence | sequence record 383202 | Addgene NGS Result
CCTGCAGGCAGCTGCGCGCTCGCTCGCTCACTGAGGCCGCCCGGGCGTCGGGCGACCTTTGGTCGCCCGG
CCTCAGTGAGCGAGCGAGCGCGCAGAGAGGGAGTGGCCAACTCCATCACTAGGGGTTCCTGCGGCCGCAC
GCGTGTGTCTAGACTGCAGAGGGCCCTGCGTATGAGTGCAAGTGGGTTTTAGGACCAGGATGAGGCGGGG
TGGGGGTGCCTACCTGACGACCGACCCCGACCCACTGGACAAGCACCCAACCCCCATTCCCCAAATTGCG
CATCCCCTATCAGAGAGGGGGAGGGGAAACAGGATGCGGCGAGGCGCGTGCGCACTGCCAGCTTCAGCAC
CGCGGACAGTGCCTTCGCCCCCGCCTGGCGGCGCGCGCCACCGCCGCCTCAGCACTGAAGGCGCGCTGAC
GTCACTCGCCGGTCCCCCGCAAACTCCCCTTCCCGGCCACCTTGGTCGCGTCCGCGCCGCCGCCGGCCCA
GCCGGACCGCACCACGCGAGGCGCGAGATAGGGGGGCACGGGCGCGACCATCTGCGCTGCGGCGCCGGCG
ACTCAGCGCTGCCTCAGTCTGCGGTGGGCAGCGGAGGAGTCGTGTCGTGCCTGAGAGCGCAGTCGAGAAG
GTACCGGATCCGCCACCATGGCTGACGTGGAAACCGAGACCGGCATGATTGCACAGTGGATTGTCTTTGC
TATTATGGCTGCTGCTGCTATTGCTTTTGGAGTGGCTGTGCACTTTCGGCCTTCAGAGCTGAAGAGCGCA
TACTATATCAACATTGCCATCTGCACTATCGCCGCTACCGCTTACTATGCAATGGCCGTGAACTACCAGG
ACCTGACAATGAATGGTGAAAGGCAGGTGGTCTACGCAAGATATATTTCCTGGGTGCTGACCACACCACT
GCTCCTGCTCGATCTCATCGTCATGACCAAGATGGGCGGAGTGATGATTTCTTGGGTCATCGGCGCAGAC
ATTTTCATGATCGTGTTTGGTATTCTGGGCGCCTTCGAGGATGAACACAAGTTCAAATGGGTGTACTTTA
TCGCTGGATGTGTGATGCAGGCAGTCCTGACATACGGGATGTATAACGCCACTTGGAAAGACGATCTGAA
GAAAAGCCCCGAGTACCATAGCTCCTATGTCAGTCTGCTCGTCTTCCTGTCAATCCTCTGGGTGTTTTAT
CCTGTCGTGTGGGCTTTCGGGTCTGGTAGTGGCGTGCTGTCCGTCGACAATGAGGCCATTCTCATGGGAA
TCCTGGATGTGCTCGCTAAGCCACTGTTTGGAATGGGGTGCCTCATTGCCCATGAGACTATCTTCAAGTC
CTACCCAGCGACACATGAGTTACACATCTTTGGCTCCATCAACGGTGTGGACTTTGACATGGTGGGTCAG
GGCACCGGCAATCCAAATGATGGTTATGAGGAGTTAAACCTGAAGTCCACCAAGGGTGACCTCCAGTTCT
CCCCCTGGATTCTGGTCCCTCATATCGGGTATGGCTTCCATCAGTACCTGCCCTACCCTGACGGGATGTC
GCCTTTCCAGGCCGCCATGGTAGATGGCTCCGGATACCAAGTCCATCGCACAATGCAGTTTGAAGATGGT
GCCTCCCTTACTGTTAACTACCGCTACACCTACGAGGGAAGCCACATCAAAGGAGAGGCCCAGGTGAAGG
GGACTGGTTTCCCTGCTGACGGTCCTGTGATGACCAACTCGCTGACCGCTGCGGACTGGTGCAGGTCGAA
GAAGACTTACCCCAACGACAAAACCATCATCAGTACCTTTAAGTGGAGTTACACCACTGGAAATGGCAAG
CGCTACAGGAGCACTGCGCGGACCACCTACACCTTTGCCAAGCCAATGGCGGCTAACTATCTGAAGAACC
AGCCGATGTACGTGTTCCGTAAGACGGAGCTCAAGCACTCCAAGACCGAGCTCAACTTCAAGGAGTGGCA
AAAGGCCTTTACCGATGTGATGGGCATGGACGAGCTGTACAAGAAGAGCAGGATCACCAGCGAGGGCGAG
TACATCCCCCTGGACCAGATCGACATCAACGTGTTCTGCTACGAGAACGAGGTGTAAGAATTCGATATCA
AGCTTATCGATAATCAACCTCTGGATTACAAAATTTGTGAAAGATTGACTGGTATTCTTAACTATGTTGC
TCCTTTTACGCTATGTGGATACGCTGCTTTAATGCCTTTGTATCATGCTATTGCTTCCCGTATGGCTTTC
ATTTTCTCCTCCTTGTATAAATCCTGGTTGCTGTCTCTTTATGAGGAGTTGTGGCCCGTTGTCAGGCAAC
GTGGCGTGGTGTGCACTGTGTTTGCTGACGCAACCCCCACTGGTTGGGGCATTGCCACCACCTGTCAGCT
CCTTTCCGGGACTTTCGCTTTCCCCCTCCCTATTGCCACGGCGGAACTCATCGCCGCCTGCCTTGCCCGC
TGCTGGACAGGGGCTCGGCTGTTGGGCACTGACAATTCCGTGGTGTTGTCGGGGAAATCATCGTCCTTTC
CTTGGCTGCTCGCCTATGTTGCCACCTGGATTCTGCGCGGGACGTCCTTCTGCTACGTCCCTTCGGCCCT
CAATCCAGCGGACCTTCCTTCCCGCGGCCTGCTGCCGGCTCTGCGGCCTCTTCCGCGTCTTCGCCTTCGC
CCTCAGACGAGTCGGATCTCCCTTTGGGCCGCCTCCCCGCATCGATACCGAGCGCTGCTCGAGAGATCTA
CGGGTGGCATCCCTGTGACCCCTCCCCAGTGCCTCTCCTGGCCCTGGAAGTTGCCACTCCAGTGCCCACC
AGCCTTGTCCTAATAAAATTAAGTTGCATCATTTTGTCTGACTAGGTGTCCTTCTATAATATTATGGGGT
GGAGGGGGGTGGTATGGAGCAAGGGGCAAGTTGGGAAGACAACCTGTAGGGCCTGCGGGGTCTATTGGGA
ACCAAGCTGGAGTGCAGTGGCACAATCTTGGCTCACTGCAATCTCCGCCTCCTGGGTTCAAGCGATTCTC
CTGCCTCAGCCTCCCGAGTTGTTGGGATTCCAGGCATGCATGACCAGGCTCAGCTAATTTTTGTTTTTTT
GGTAGAGACGGGGTTTCACCATATTGGCCAGGCTGGTCTCCAACTCCTAATCTCAGGTGATCTACCCACC
TTGGCCTCCCAAATTGCTGGGATTACAGGCGTGAACCACTGCTCCCTTCCCTGTCCTTCTGATTTTGTAG
GTAACCACGTGCGGACCGAGCGGCCGCAGGAACCCCTAGTGATGGAGTTGGCCACTCCCTCTCTGCGCGC
TCGCTCGCTCACTGAGGCCGGGCGACCAAAGGTCGCCCGACGCCCGGGCTTTGCCCGGGCGGCCTCAGTG
AGCGAGCGAGCGCGCAGCTGCCTGCAGGGGCGCCTGATGCGGTATTTTCTCCTTACGCATCTGTGCGGTA
TTTCACACCGCATA
[95 nt withheld, positions 3445-3539]
T
[46 nt withheld, positions 3541-3586]
C
[141 nt withheld, positions 3588-3728]
CCTTTGACGTTGGAGTCCACGTTCTTT
[37 nt withheld, positions 3756-3792]
ACTCTATCTCGGGCTATTCTTTTGATTTATAAGGGATTTTGCCGATTTCGGTCTATTGGTTAAAAAATGA
GCTGATTTAACAAAAATTTAACGCGAATTTTAACAAAATATTAACGTTTACAATTTTATGGTGCACTCTC
AGTACAATCTGCTCTGATGCCGCATAGTTAAGCCAGCCCCGACACCCGCCAACACCCGCTGACGCGCCCT
GACGGGCTTGTCTGCTCCCGGCATCCGCTTACAGACAAGCTGTGACCGTCTCCGGGAGCTGCATGTGTCA
GAGGTTTTCACCGTCATCACCGAAACGCGCGAGACGAAAGGGCCTCGTGATACGCCTATTTTTATAGGTT
AATGTCATGATAATAATGGTTTCTTAGACGTCAGGTGGCACTTTTCGGGGAAATGTGCGCGGAACCCCTA
TTTGTTTATTTTTCTAAATACATTCAAATATGTATCCGCTCATGAGACAATAACCCTGATAAATGCTTCA
ATAATATTGAAAAAGGAAGAGTATGAGTATTCAACATTTCCGTGTCGCCCTTATTCCCTTTTTTGCGGCA
TTTTGCCTTCCTGTTTTTGCTCACCCAGAAACGCTGGTGAAAGTAAAAGATGCTGAAGATCAGTTGGGTG
CACGAGTGGGTTACATCGAACTGGATCTCAACAGCGGTAAGATCCTTGAGAGTTTTCGCCCCGAAGAACG
TTTTCCAATGATGAGCACTTTTAAAGTTCTGCTATGTGGCGCGGTATTATCCCGTATTGACGCCGGGCAA
GAGCAACTCGGTCGCCGCATACACTATTCTCAGAATGACTTGGTTGAGTACTCACCAGTCACAGAAAAGC
ATCTTACGGATGGCATGACAGTAAGAGAATTATGCAGTGCTGCCATAACCATGAGTGATAACACTGCGGC
CAACTTACTTCTGACAACGATCGGAGGACCGAAGGAGCTAACCGCTTTTTTGCACAACATGGGGGATCAT
GTAACTCGCCTTGATCGTTGGGAACCGGAGCTGAATGAAGCCATACCAAACGACGAGCGTGACACCACGA
TGCCTGTAGCAATGGCAACAACGTTGCGCAAACTATTAACTGGCGAACTACTTACTCTAGCTTCCCGGCA
ACAATTAATAGACTGGATGGAGGCGGATAAAGTTGCAGGACCACTTCTGCGCTCGGCCCTTCCGGCTGGC
TGGTTTATTGCTGATAAATCTGGAGCCGGTGAGCGTGGGTCTCGCGGTATCATTGCAGCACTGGGGCCAG
ATGGTAAGCCCTCCCGTATCGTAGTTATCTACACGACGGGGAGTCAGGCAACTATGGATGAACGAAATAG
ACAGATCGCTGAGATAGGTGCCTCACTGATTAAGCATTGGTAACTGTCAGACCAAGTTTACTCATATATA
CTTTAGATTGATTTAAAACTTCATTTTTAATTTAAAAGGATCTAGGTGAAGATCCTTTTTGATAATCTCA
TGACCAAAATCCCTTAACGTGAGTTTTCGTTCCACTGAGCGTCAGACCCCGTAGAAAAGATCAAAGGATC
TTCTTGAGATCCTTTTTTTCTGCGCGTAATCTGCTGCTTGCAAACAAAAAAACCACCGCTACCAGCGGTG
GTTTGTTTGCCGGATCAAGAGCTACCAACTCTTTTTCCGAAGGTAACTGGCTTCAGCAGAGCGCAGATAC
CAAATACTGTTCTTCTAGTGTAGCCGTAGTTAGGCCACCACTTCAAGAACTCTGTAGCACCGCCTACATA
CCTCGCTCTGCTAATCCTGTTACCAGTGGCTGCTGCCAGTGGCGATAAGTCGTGTCTTACCGGGTTGGAC
TCAAGACGATAGTTACCGGATAAGGCGCAGCGGTCGGGCTGAACGGGGGGTTCGTGCACACAGCCCAGCT
TGGAGCGAACGACCTACACCGAACTGAGATACCTACAGCGTGAGCTATGAGAAAGCGCCACGCTTCCCGA
AGGGAGAAAGGCGGACAGGTATCCGGTAAGCGGCAGGGTCGGAACAGGAGAGCGCACGAGGGAGCTTCCA
GGGGGAAACGCCTGGTATCTTTATAGTCCTGTCGGGTTTCGCCACCTCTGACTTGAGCGTCGATTTTTGT
GATGCTCGTCAGGGGGGCGGAGCCTATGGAAAAACGCCAGCAACGCGGCCTTTTTACGGTTCCTGGCCTT
TTGCTGGCCTTTTGCTCACATGT
